>Addgene plasmid #188687 | ipUSEPR-sg-Hs-ACE2-A2 | addgene full sequence | sequence record 375123 | Addgene NGS Result
CCCCTATGGTGCACTCTCAGTACAATCTGCTCTGATGCCGCATAGTTAAGCCAGTATCTGCTCCCTGCTT
GTGTGTTGGAGGTCGCTGAGTAGTGCGCGAGCAAAATTTAAGCTACAACAAGGCAAGGCTTGACCGACAA
TTGCATGAAGAATCTGCTTAGGGTTAGGCGTTTTGCGCTGCTTCGCGATGTACGGGCCAGATATACGCGT
TGACATTGATTATTGACTAGTTATTAATAGTAATCAATTACGGGGTCATTAGTTCATAGCCCATATATGG
AGTTCCGCGTTACATAACTTACGGTAAATGGCCCGCCTGGCTGACCGCCCAACGACCCCCGCCCATTGAC
GTCAATAATGACGTATGTTCCCATAGTAACGCCAATAGGGACTTTCCATTGACGTCAATGGGTGGAGTAT
TTACGGTAAACTGCCCACTTGGCAGTACATCAAGTGTATCATATGCCAAGTACGCCCCCTATTGACGTCA
ATGACGGTAAATGGCCCGCCTGGCATTATGCCCAGTACATGACCTTATGGGACTTTCCTACTTGGCAGTA
CATCTACGTATTAGTCATCGCTATTACCATGGTGATGCGGTTTTGGCAGTACATCAATGGGCGTGGATAG
CGGTTTGACTCACGGGGATTTCCAAGTCTCCACCCCATTGACGTCAATGGGAGTTTGTTTTGGCACCAAA
ATCAACGGGACTTTCCAAAATGTCGTAACAACTCCGCCCCATTGACGCAAATGGGCGGTAGGCGTGTACG
GTGGGAGGTCTATATAAGCAGCGCGTTTTGCCTGTACTGGGTCTCTCTGGTTAGACCAGATCTGAGCCTG
GGAGCTCTCTGGCTAACTAGGGAACCCACTGCTTAAGCCTCAATAAAGCTTGCCTTGAGTGCTTCAAGTA
GTGTGTGCCCGTCTGTTGTGTGACTCTGGTAACTAGAGATCCCTCAGACCCTTTTAGTCAGTGTGGAAAA
TCTCTAGCAGTGGCGCCCGAACAGGGACTTGAAAGCGAAAGGGAAACCAGAGGAGCTCTCTCGACGCAGG
ACTCGGCTTGCTGAAGCGCGCACGGCAAGAGGCGAGGGGCGGCGACTGGTGAGTACGCCAAAAATTTTGA
CTAGCGGAGGCTAGAAGGAGAGAGATGGGTGCGAGAGCGTCAGTATTAAGCGGGGGAGAATTAGATCGCG
ATGGGAAAAAATTCGGTTAAGGCCAGGGGGAAAGAAAAAATATAAATTAAAACATATAGTATGGGCAAGC
AGGGAGCTAGAACGATTCGCAGTTAATCCTGGCCTGTTAGAAACATCAGAAGGCTGTAGACAAATACTGG
GACAGCTACAACCATCCCTTCAGACAGGATCAGAAGAACTTAGATCATTATATAATACAGTAGCAACCCT
CTATTGTGTGCATCAAAGGATAGAGATAAAAGACACCAAGGAAGCTTTAGACAAGATAGAGGAAGAGCAA
AACAAAAGTAAGACCACCGCACAGCAAGCGGCCGGCCGCTGATCTTCAGACCTGGAGGAGGAGATATGAG
GGACAATTGGAGAAGTGAATTATATAAATATAAAGTAGTAAAAATTGAACCATTAGGAGTAGCACCCACC
AAGGCAAAGAGAAGAGTGGTGCAGAGAGAAAAAAGAGCAGTGGGAATAGGAGCTTTGTTCCTTGGGTTCT
TGGGAGCAGCAGGAAGCACTATGGGCGCAGCGTCAATGACGCTGACGGTACAGGCCAGACAATTATTGTC
TGGTATAGTGCAGCAGCAGAACAATTTGCTGAGGGCTATTGAGGCGCAACAGCATCTGTTGCAACTCACA
GTCTGGGGCATCAAGCAGCTCCAGGCAAGAATCCTGGCTGTGGAAAGATACCTAAAGGATCAACAGCTCC
TGGGGATTTGGGGTTGCTCTGGAAAACTCATTTGCACCACTGCTGTGCCTTGGAATGCTAGTTGGAGTAA
TAAATCTCTGGAACAGATTTGGAATCACACGACCTGGATGGAGTGGGACAGAGAAATTAACAATTACACA
AGCTTAATACACTCCTTAATTGAAGAATCGCAAAACCAGCAAGAAAAGAATGAACAAGAATTATTGGAAT
TAGATAAATGGGCAAGTTTGTGGAATTGGTTTAACATAACAAATTGGCTGTGGTATATAAAATTATTCAT
AATGATAGTAGGAGGCTTGGTAGGTTTAAGAATAGTTTTTGCTGTACTTTCTATAGTGAATAGAGTTAGG
CAGGGATATTCACCATTATCGTTTCAGACCCACCTCCCAACCCCGAGGGGACCCGACAGGCCCGAAGGAA
TAGAAGAAGAAGGTGGAGAGAGAGACAGAGACAGATCCATTCGATTAGTGAACGGATCGGCACTGCGTGC
GCCAATTCTGCAGACAAATGGCAGTATTCATCCACAATTTTAAAAGAAAAGGGGGGATTGGGGGGTACAG
TGCAGGGGAAAGAATAGTAGACATAATAGCAACAGACATACAAACTAAAGAATTACAAAAACAAATTACA
AAAATTCAAAATTTTCGGGTTTATTACAGGGACAGCAGAGATCCAGTTTGGTTAGTACCGGGCCCGGGTC
GACTAGTGATCAGTGTGAGGGAGTGTAAAGCTGGTTTGAGGGCCTATTTCCCATGATTCCTTCATATTTG
CATATACGATACAAGGCTGTTAGAGAGATAATTAGAATTAATTTGACTGTAAACACAAAGATATTAGTAC
AAAATACGTGACGTAGAAAGTAATAATTTCTTGGGTAGTTTGCAGTTTTAAAATTATGTTTTAAAATGGA
CTATCATATGCTTACCGTAACTTGAAAGTATTTCGATTTCTTGGCTTTATATATCTTGTGGAAAGGACGA
AACACCGCAAAGGCGAGAGATAGTTGGTTTAAGAGCTATGCTGGAAACAGCATAGCAAGTTTAAATAAGG
CTAGTCCGTTATCAACTTGAAAAAGTGGCACCGAGTCGGTGCTTTTTTAAACCGCTGTTCCTAGGAATCC
CGAGGCCTTCGAGTGGCTCCGGTGCCCGTCAGTGGGCAGAGCGCACATCGCCCACAGTCCCCGAGAAGTT
GGGGGGAGGGGTCGGCAATTGAACCGGTGCCTAGAGAAGGTGGCGCGGGGTAAACTGGGAAAGTGATGTC
GTGTACTGGCTCCGCCTTTTTCCCGAGGGTGGGGGAGAACCGTATATAAGTGCAGTAGTCGCCGTGAACG
TTCTTTTTCGCAACGGGTTTGCCGCCAGAACACAGGTGTCGTGACGCGGGACCCGACATTAGCGCTACAG
CTTAAGCGGGCCACCATGACCGAGTACAAGCCCACGGTGCGCCTCGCCACCCGCGACGACGTCCCCAGGG
CCGTACGCACCCTCGCCGCCGCGTTCGCCGACTACCCCGCCACGCGCCACACCGTCGATCCGGACCGCCA
CATCGAGCGGGTCACCGAGCTGCAAGAACTCTTCCTCACGCGCGTCGGGCTCGACATCGGCAAGGTGTGG
GTCGCGGACGACGGCGCCGCCGTGGCGGTCTGGACCACGCCGGAGAGCGTCGAAGCGGGGGCGGTGTTCG
CCGAGATCGGCCCGCGCATGGCCGAGTTGAGCGGTTCCCGGCTGGCCGCGCAGCAACAGATGGAAGGCCT
CCTGGCGCCGCACCGGCCCAAGGAGCCCGCGTGGTTCCTGGCCACCGTCGGAGTCTCGCCCGACCACCAG
GGCAAGGGTCTGGGCAGCGCCGTCGTGCTCCCCGGAGTGGAGGCGGCCGAGCGCGCCGGGGTGCCCGCCT
TCCTGGAGACCTCCGCGCCCCGCAACCTCCCCTTCTACGAGCGGCTCGGCTTCACCGTCACCGCCGACGT
CGAGGTGCCCGAAGGACCGCGCACCTGGTGCATGACCCGCAAGCCCGGTGCCGCTAGCGGCAGCGGCGCC
ACCAACTTCAGCCTGCTGAAGCAGGCCGGCGACGTGGAGGAGAACCCCGGCCCCATGGTGTCTAAGGGCG
AAGAGCTGATTAAGGAGAACATGCACATGAAGCTGTATATGGAGGGCACCGTGAACAACCACCACTTCAA
GTGCACATCCGAGGGCGAAGGCAAGCCCTACGAGGGCACCCAGACCATGAGAATCAAGGTGGTCGAGGGC
GGCCCTCTCCCCTTCGCCTTCGACATCCTGGCTACCAGCTTCATGTACGGCAGCAGAACCTTCATCAACC
ACACCCAGGGCATCCCCGACTTCTTTAAGCAGTCCTTCCCTGAGGGCTTCACATGGGAGAGAGTCACCAC
ATACGAAGACGGGGGCGTGCTGACCGCTACCCAGGACACCAGCCTCCAGGACGGCTGCCTCATCTACAAC
GTCAAGATCAGAGGGGTGAACTTCCCATCCAACGGCCCTGTGATGCAGAAGAAAACACTCGGCTGGGAGG
CCAACACCGAGATGCTGTACCCCGCTGACGGCGGCCTGGAAGGCAGAAGCGACATGGCCCTGAAGCTCGT
GGGCGGGGGCCACCTGATCTGCAACTTCAAGACCACATACAGATCCAAGAAACCCGCTAAGAACCTCAAG
ATGCCCGGCGTCTACTATGTGGACCACAGACTGGAAAGAATCAAGGAGGCCGACAAAGAGACCTACGTCG
AGCAGCACGAGGTGGCTGTGGCCAGATACTGCGACCTCCCTAGCAAACTGGGGCACAAACTTAATTGAAA
ACGTTGTTGTTTGGGGTTGAATTACTCTTCTAGACCGCGGCGCGCCCGATAATCAACCTCTGGATTACAA
AATTTGTGAAAGATTGACTGGTATTCTTAACTATGTTGCTCCTTTTACGCTATGTGGATACGCTGCTTTA
ATGCCTTTGTATCATGCTATTGCTTCCCGTATGGCTTTCATTTTCTCCTCCTTGTATAAATCCTGGTTGC
TGTCTCTTTATGAGGAGTTGTGGCCCGTTGTCAGGCAACGTGGCGTGGTGTGCACTGTGTTTGCTGACGC
AACCCCCACTGGTTGGGGCATTGCCACCACCTGTCAGCTCCTTTCCGGGACTTTCGCTTTCCCCCTCCCT
ATTGCCACGGCGGAACTCATCGCCGCCTGCCTTGCCCGCTGCTGGACAGGGGCTCGGCTGTTGGGCACTG
ACAATTCCGTGGTGTTGTCGGGGAAATCATCGTCCTTTCCTTGGCTGCTCGCCTGTGTTGCCACCTGGAT
TCTGCGCGGGACGTCCTTCTGCTACGTCCCTTCGGCCCTCAATCCAGCGGACCTTCCTTCCCGCGGCCTG
CTGCCGGCTCTGCGGCCTCTTCCGCGTCTTCGCCTTCGCCCTCAGACGAGTCGGATCTCCCTTTGGGCCG
CCTCCCCGCATCGATACCGTCGACCTCGATCGAGACCTAGAAAAACATGGAGCAATCACAAGTAGCAATA
CAGCAGCTACCAATGCTGATTGTGCCTGGCTAGAAGCACAAGAGGAGGAGGAGGTGGGTTTTCCAGTCAC
ACCTCAGGTACCTTTAAGACCAATGACTTACAAGGCAGCTGTAGATCTTAGCCACTTTTTAAAAGAAAAG
GGGGGACTGGAAGGGCTAATTCACTCCCAACGAAGACAAGATATCCTTGATCTGTGGATCTACCACACAC
AAGGCTACTTCCCTGATTGGCAGAACTACACACCAGGGCCAGGGATCAGATATCCACTGACCTTTGGATG
GTGCTACAAGCTAGTACCAGTTGAGCAAGAGAAGGTAGAAGAAGCCAATGAAGGAGAGAACACCCGCTTG
TTACACCCTGTGAGCCTGCATGGGATGGATGACCCGGAGAGAGAAGTATTAGAGTGGAGGTTTGACAGCC
GCCTAGCATTTCATCACATGGCCCGAGAGCTGCATCCGGACTGTACTGGGTCTCTCTGGTTAGACCAGAT
CTGAGCCTGGGAGCTCTCTGGCTAACTAGGGAACCCACTGCTTAAGCCTCAATAAAGCTTGCCTTGAGTG
CTTCAAGTAGTGTGTGCCCGTCTGTTGTGTGACTCTGGTAACTAGAGATCCCTCAGACCCTTTTAGTCAG
TGTGGAAAATCTCTAGCAGCATGTGAGCAAAAGGCCAGCAAAAGGCCAGGAACCGTAAAAAGGCCGCGTT
GCTGGCGTTTTTCCATAGGCTCCGCCCCCCTGACGAGCATCACAAAAATCGACGCTCAAGTCAGAGGTGG
CGAAACCCGACAGGACTATAAAGATACCAGGCGTTTCCCCCTGGAAGCTCCCTCGTGCGCTCTCCTGTTC
CGACCCTGCCGCTTACCGGATACCTGTCCGCCTTTCTCCCTTCGGGAAGCGTGGCGCTTTCTCATAGCTC
ACGCTGTAGGTATCTCAGTTCGGTGTAGGTCGTTCGCTCCAAGCTGGGCTGTGTGCACGAACCCCCCGTT
CAGCCCGACCGCTGCGCCTTATCCGGTAACTATCGTCTTGAGTCCAACCCGGTAAGACACGACTTATCGC
CACTGGCAGCAGCCACTGGTAACAGGATTAGCAGAGCGAGGTATGTAGGCGGTGCTACAGAGTTCTTGAA
GTGGTGGCCTAACTACGGCTACACTAGAAGAACAGTATTTGGTATCTGCGCTCTGCTGAAGCCAGTTACC
TTCGGAAAAAGAGTTGGTAGCTCTTGATCCGGCAAACAAACCACCGCTGGTAGCGGTGGTTTTTTTGTTT
GCAAGCAGCAGATTACGCGCAGAAAAAAAGGATCTCAAGAAGATCCTTTGATCTTTTCTACGGGGTCTGA
CGCTCAGTGGAACGAAAACTCACGTTAAGGGATTTTGGTCATGAGATTATCAAAAAGGATCTTCACCTAG
ATCCTTTTAAATTAAAAATGAAGTTTTAAATCAATCTAAAGTATATATGAGTAAACTTGGTCTGACAGTT
ACCAATGCTTAATCAGTGAGGCACCTATCTCAGCGATCTGTCTATTTCGTTCATCCATAGTTGCCTGACT
CCCCGTCGTGTAGATAACTACGATACGGGAGGGCTTACCATCTGGCCCCAGTGCTGCAATGATACCGCGA
GACCCACGCTCACCGGCTCCAGATTTATCAGCAATAAACCAGCCAGCCGGAAGGGCCGAGCGCAGAAGTG
GTCCTGCAACTTTATCCGCCTCCATCCAGTCTATTAATTGTTGCCGGGAAGCTAGAGTAAGTAGTTCGCC
AGTTAATAGTTTGCGCAACGTTGTTGCCATTGCTACAGGCATCGTGGTGTCACGCTCGTCGTTTGGTATG
GCTTCATTCAGCTCCGGTTCCCAACGATCAAGGCGAGTTACATGATCCCCCATGTTGTGCAAAAAAGCGG
TTAGCTCCTTCGGTCCTCCGATCGTTGTCAGAAGTAAGTTGGCCGCAGTGTTATCACTCATGGTTATGGC
AGCACTGCATAATTCTCTTACTGTCATGCCATCCGTAAGATGCTTTTCTGTGACTGGTGAGTACTCAACC
AAGTCATTCTGAGAATAGTGTATGCGGCGACCGAGTTGCTCTTGCCCGGCGTCAATACGGGATAATACCG
CGCCACATAGCAGAACTTTAAAAGTGCTCATCATTGGAAAACGTTCTTCGGGGCGAAAACTCTCAAGGAT
CTTACCGCTGTTGAGATCCAGTTCGATGTAACCCACTCGTGCACCCAACTGATCTTCAGCATCTTTTACT
TTCACCAGCGTTTCTGGGTGAGCAAAAACAGGAAGGCAAAATGCCGCAAAAAAGGGAATAAGGGCGACAC
GGAAATGTTGAATACTCATACTCTTCCTTTTTCAATATTATTGAAGCATTTATCAGGGTTATTGTCTCAT
GAGCGGATACATATTTGAATGTATTTAGAAAAATAAACAAATAGGGGTTCCGCGCACATTTCCCCGAAAA
GTGCCACCTGACGTCGACGGATCGGGAGATCTCCCGAT
Features (pLannotate 1.2.2; 21 found; start..end, strand, type, name):
      5..57      -  misc_feature   bom (fragment): basis of mobility region from pBR322
    212..591     +  enhancer       CMV enhancer: human cytomegalovirus immediate early enhancer
    592..791     +  promoter       CMV promoter: human cytomegalovirus (CMV) immediate early promoter
    809..989     +  LTR            5' LTR (truncated): truncated 5' long terminal repeat (LTR) from HIV-1
   1036..1161    +  misc_feature   HIV-1 Ψ: packaging signal of human immunodeficiency virus type 1
   1145..1483    +  CDS            HIV-1 gag (fragment): gag protein from human immunodeficiency virus 1; gag
   1658..1891    +  misc_feature   RRE: The Rev response element (RRE) of HIV-1 allows for Rev-dependent mRNA export from the nucleus to the cytoplasm.
   2268..2368    +  CDS            Rev (fragment): human immunodeficiency virus 1 (HIV-1) Rev protein; rev; enhances nuclear export of unspliced and incompletely spliced viral mRNAs
   2418..2535    +  misc_feature   cPPT/CTS: central polypurine tract and central termination sequence of HIV-1
   2628..2868    +  promoter       U6 promoter: RNA polymerase III promoter for human U6 snRNA
   2915..2982    +  misc_RNA       tracrRNA (fragment): trans-activating CRISPR RNA for the Streptococcus pyogenes CRISPR/Cas9 system
   3044..3255    +  promoter       EF-1α core promoter: core promoter for human elongation factor EF-1α
   3306..3902    +  CDS            PuroR (fragment): puromycin N-acetyltransferase; pac from Streptomyces; confers resistance to puromycin
   3975..4688    +  CDS            TagRFP: monomeric derivative of red fluorescent protein from Entacmaea quadricolor (Merzlyak et al., 2007) mammalian codon-optimized
   4741..5329    +  misc_feature   WPRE: woodchuck hepatitis virus posttranscriptional regulatory element
   5330..5349    +  misc_feature   MCS (fragment): pBluescript multiple cloning site
   5351..5851    +  CDS            nef (fragment): NEF_HV1LA - Experimental evidence at protein level: Swiss-Prot protein existence level 1. Extracellular Nef protein targets CD4(+) T-lymphocytes for apoptosis by interacting with CXCR4 surface receptors. From Human immunodeficiency virus type 1 group M subtype B (isolate Lai) (HIV-1).
   5858..6038    +  LTR            5' LTR (truncated): truncated 5' long terminal repeat (LTR) from HIV-1
   6100..6688    -  rep_origin     ori: high-copy-number ColE1/pMB1/pBR322/pUC origin of replication
   6859..7719    -  CDS            AmpR: β-lactamase; bla; confers resistance to ampicillin, carbenicillin, and related antibiotics
   7720..7824    -  promoter       AmpR promoter: bla
