[The description below was written by a language model from this plasmid's Addgene catalogue record and pLannotate feature annotations shown in this document.]
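Description:
ipUSEPR-sg-Hs-ACE2-A2 is a lentiviral CRISPR guide RNA vector built on a pLenti backbone, carrying a single 20-nt sgRNA directed against human ACE2. It is propagated in bacteria through a high-copy ColE1/pUC-type origin and selected with ampicillin via the β-lactamase gene and its native promoter; a fragment of the pBR322 bom region also remains in the backbone.

The viral portion follows a standard HIV-1-derived transfer vector layout. A CMV enhancer/promoter sits upstream of a truncated 5' LTR and drives production of the genomic RNA in packaging cells. It is followed by the Ψ packaging signal with a partial gag sequence, the Rev response element for Rev-dependent nuclear export, and the cPPT/CTS, which aids nuclear import of the reverse-transcribed genome. Annotated fragments of rev and nef are residual viral sequence rather than expressed genes, and a second truncated LTR closes the cassette.

Between these elements lie two expression units. A human U6 RNA polymerase III promoter transcribes the ACE2 spacer fused to a Streptococcus pyogenes Cas9 sgRNA scaffold (annotated as a tracrRNA fragment). An EF-1α core promoter drives puromycin N-acetyltransferase and then TagRFP, with a WPRE downstream to enhance transcript expression. The feature table does not annotate the linker between the PuroR and TagRFP coding sequences, so how they are co-expressed is not stated.

No Cas9 is encoded, so the nuclease must be provided separately. The record gives the purpose only as "sgRNA". The design allows transduced human cells to be selected with puromycin or tracked by red fluorescence while ACE2 is targeted.
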