Addgene plasmid #188687: ipUSEPR-sg-Hs-ACE2-A2
Purpose: sgRNA
Depositing lab: Lewis Cantley. Depositing organization: Cornell University.
Backbone
  Vector backbone: pLenti
  Vector type: Lentiviral, CRISPR
Growth in bacteria
  Bacterial resistance: Ampicillin, 100 μg/mL
  Growth temperature: 30°C
  Growth strain: NEB Stable
  Copy number: High Copy
Gene/Insert
  Gene/Insert name: sgACE2
  gRNA/shRNA sequence: GCAAAGGCGAGAGATAGTTG
  Species: H. sapiens (human)
  Insert size (bp): 20
  Mutation: WT
  Entrez Gene: ACE2 (a.k.a. ACEH)
  Cloning method: Restriction Enzyme; 5′ cloning site Unknown (unknown if destroyed)
Terms and licenses: Academic/Nonprofit Terms; Industry Terms: Not Available to Industry
How to cite: ipUSEPR-sg-Hs-ACE2-A2 was a gift from Lewis Cantley (Addgene plasmid # 188687 ; http://n2t.net/addgene:188687 ; RRID:Addgene_188687)
